Addgene plasmid #98578: pRSETb-pcDronpa2-A69T
Purpose: photoconvertible fluorescent protein pcDronpa2-A69T in pRSetB plasmid, photoconvertible by primed conversion mechanism, bacterial overexpression
Depositing lab: Ulrike Endesfelder. Depositing organization: Max Planck Institute for Terrestrial Microbiology. Publication: A general mechanism of photoconversion of green-to-red fluorescent proteins based on blue and infrared light reduces phototoxicity in live-cell single-molecule imaging. Turkowyd B, Balinovic A, Virant D, Golz Carnero HG, Caldana F, Endesfelder M, Bourgeois D, Endesfelder U. Angew Chem Int Ed Engl. 2017 Jun 2. doi: 10.1002/anie.201702870. PubMed 28574633.
Backbone
  Vector backbone: pRsetB
  Vector type: Bacterial Expression
Growth in bacteria
  Bacterial resistance: Ampicillin, 100 μg/mL
  Growth temperature: 37°C
  Growth strain: DH5alpha
  Copy number: High Copy
Gene/Insert
  Gene/Insert name: pcDronpa2-A69T
  Promoter: T7
  Tag / fusion protein: 6xHis (N terminal on insert)
  Cloning method: Ligation Independent Cloning
  Sequencing primers: 5′ T7 term (GCTAGTTATTGCTCAGCGG); 3′ T7 (TAATACGACTCACTATAGGG)
Resource information
  A portion of this plasmid was derived from a plasmid made by: pRSETb-pcDronpa2 (Plasmid #78184)
Terms and licenses: Academic/Nonprofit Terms; Industry Terms: Not Available to Industry
How to cite: pRSETb-pcDronpa2-A69T was a gift from Ulrike Endesfelder (Addgene plasmid # 98578 ; http://n2t.net/addgene:98578 ; RRID:Addgene_98578)
