[The description below was written by a language model from this plasmid's Addgene catalogue record and pLannotate feature annotations shown in this document.]
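Description:
pRSETb-pcDronpa2-A69T is a high-copy bacterial expression plasmid built on the pRSET-B backbone for overproducing a photoconvertible fluorescent protein in E. coli. It replicates from a ColE1/pUC-type origin and is selected with ampicillin through the β-lactamase gene driven by its own bla promoter. An f1 phage origin is also present, which in principle permits single-stranded DNA production. The full sequence record is about 3.5 kb. Short annotated matches to lacZα, lacI and a gene 10B-derived solubility tag are only fragments, most likely backbone remnants rather than functional elements. No intact lac repressor gene is annotated.

The expression cassette consists of a T7 promoter, the efficient T7 gene 10 ribosome binding site, the open reading frame, and a T7 terminator downstream. Transcription therefore depends on a host that supplies T7 RNA polymerase. The coding region begins with the standard pRSET N-terminal leader: a 6xHis tag (picked up by the annotation as a fragment of a composite His-containing tag), the T7 gene 10 leader peptide that promotes translation, and the Xpress epitope with its enterokinase cleavage site. This leader is followed by pcDronpa2, a fluorescent protein derived from Echinophyllia sp. SC22. The insert carries the A69T substitution and was derived from the parental pRSETb-pcDronpa2 plasmid by ligation-independent cloning.

According to the record, the A69T variant is photoconvertible by the primed conversion mechanism. The associated publication describes this as green-to-red conversion using blue and infrared light, aimed at reducing phototoxicity in live-cell single-molecule imaging. The construct is intended for bacterial overexpression, and the His tag allows affinity purification of the protein.
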