Features (pLannotate 1.2.2; 14 found; start..end, strand, type, name):
     20..69      +  CDS            SET1 (fragment): solubility-enhancement tag derived from T7 phage gene 10B
     77..124     +  terminator     T7 terminator: transcription terminator for bacteriophage T7 RNA polymerase
    150..216     +  CDS            lacZα (fragment): LacZα fragment of β-galactosidase; lacZ fragment
    221..649     +  rep_origin     f1 ori (sequence partly withheld): f1 bacteriophage origin of replication; arrow indicates direction of (+) strand synthesis
    702..806     +  promoter       AmpR promoter: bla
    807..1667    +  CDS            AmpR: β-lactamase; bla; confers resistance to ampicillin, carbenicillin, and related antibiotics
   1838..2426    +  rep_origin     ori: high-copy-number ColE1/pMB1/pBR322/pUC origin of replication
   2609..2662    +  CDS            lacI (fragment): lac repressor; lacI; The lac repressor binds to the lac operator to inhibit transcription in E. coli. This inhibition can be relieved by adding lactose or isopropyl-β-D-thiogalactopyranoside (IPTG).
   2682..2700    +  promoter       T7 promoter: promoter for bacteriophage T7 RNA polymerase
   2732..2754    +  RBS            RBS: efficient ribosome binding site from bacteriophage T7 gene 10 (Olins and Rangwala, 1989)
   2774..2794    +  CDS            capTEV™ (fragment): composite tag for in vivo biotinylation, TEV protease cleavage, and 6xHis tagging
   2795..2827    +  CDS            T7 tag (gene 10 leader): leader peptide from bacteriophage T7 gene 10 promotes efficient translation in E. coli
   2831..2854    +  CDS            Xpress™ tag: Xpress™ epitope tag, including an enterokinase recognition and cleavage site
   2861..3532    +  CDS            pcDronpa2: pcDronpa2 is a multi-photochromic green fluorescent protein published in 2014, derived from Echinophyllia sp. SC22. It has moderate acid sensitivity.
>Addgene plasmid #98578 | pRSETb-pcDronpa2-A69T | addgene full sequence | sequence record 203398 | Addgene NGS Result
GAATTCGAAGCTTGATCCGGCTGCTAACAAAGCCCGAAAGGAAGCTGAGTTGGCTGCTGCCACCGCTGAG
CAATAACTAGCATAACCCCTTGGGGCCTCTAAACGGGTCTTGAGGGGTTTTTTGCTGAAAGGAGGAACTA
TATCCGGATCTGGCGTAATAGCGAAGAGGCCCGCACCGATCGCCCTTCCCAACAGTTGCGCAGCCTGAAT
GGCGAATGGG
[124 nt withheld, positions 221-344]
C
[91 nt withheld, positions 346-436]
A
[49 nt withheld, positions 438-486]
CCTTTGACGTTGGAGTCCACGTTCTTT
[37 nt withheld, positions 514-550]
ACCCTATCTCGGTCTATTCTTTTGATTTATAAGGGATTTTGCCGATTTCGGCCTATTGGTTAAAAAATGA
GCTGATTTAACAAAAATTTAACGCGAATTTTAACAAAATATTAACGCTTACAATTTAGGTGGCACTTTTC
GGGGAAATGTGCGCGGAACCCCTATTTGTTTATTTTTCTAAATACATTCAAATATGTATCCGCTCATGAG
ACAATAACCCTGATAAATGCTTCAATAATATTGAAAAAGGAAGAGTATGAGTATTCAACATTTCCGTGTC
GCCCTTATTCCCTTTTTTGCGGCATTTTGCCTTCCTGTTTTTGCTCACCCAGAAACGCTGGTGAAAGTAA
AAGATGCTGAAGATCAGTTGGGTGCACGAGTGGGTTACATCGAACTGGATCTCAACAGCGGTAAGATCCT
TGAGAGTTTTCGCCCCGAAGAACGTTTTCCAATGATGAGCACTTTTAAAGTTCTGCTATGTGGCGCGGTA
TTATCCCGTATTGACGCCGGGCAAGAGCAACTCGGTCGCCGCATACACTATTCTCAGAATGACTTGGTTG
AGTACTCACCAGTCACAGAAAAGCATCTTACGGATGGCATGACAGTAAGAGAATTATGCAGTGCTGCCAT
AACCATGAGTGATAACACTGCGGCCAACTTACTTCTGACAACGATCGGAGGACCGAAGGAGCTAACCGCT
TTTTTGCACAACATGGGGGATCATGTAACTCGCCTTGATCGTTGGGAACCGGAGCTGAATGAAGCCATAC
CAAACGACGAGCGTGACACCACGATGCCTGTAGCAATGGCAACAACGTTGCGCAAACTATTAACTGGCGA
ACTACTTACTCTAGCTTCCCGGCAACAATTAATAGACTGGATGGAGGCGGATAAAGTTGCAGGACCACTT
CTGCGCTCGGCCCTTCCGGCTGGCTGGTTTATTGCTGATAAATCTGGAGCCGGTGAGCGTGGGTCTCGCG
GTATCATTGCAGCACTGGGGCCAGATGGTAAGCCCTCCCGTATCGTAGTTATCTACACGACGGGGAGTCA
GGCAACTATGGATGAACGAAATAGACAGATCGCTGAGATAGGTGCCTCACTGATTAAGCATTGGTAACTG
TCAGACCAAGTTTACTCATATATACTTTAGATTGATTTAAAACTTCATTTTTAATTTAAAAGGATCTAGG
TGAAGATCCTTTTTGATAATCTCATGACCAAAATCCCTTAACGTGAGTTTTCGTTCCACTGAGCGTCAGA
CCCCGTAGAAAAGATCAAAGGATCTTCTTGAGATCCTTTTTTTCTGCGCGTAATCTGCTGCTTGCAAACA
AAAAAACCACCGCTACCAGCGGTGGTTTGTTTGCCGGATCAAGAGCTACCAACTCTTTTTCCGAAGGTAA
CTGGCTTCAGCAGAGCGCAGATACCAAATACTGTTCTTCTAGTGTAGCCGTAGTTAGGCCACCACTTCAA
GAACTCTGTAGCACCGCCTACATACCTCGCTCTGCTAATCCTGTTACCAGTGGCTGCTGCCAGTGGCGAT
AAGTCGTGTCTTACCGGGTTGGACTCAAGACGATAGTTACCGGATAAGGCGCAGCGGTCGGGCTGAACGG
GGGGTTCGTGCACACAGCCCAGCTTGGAGCGAACGACCTACACCGAACTGAGATACCTACAGCGTGAGCT
ATGAGAAAGCGCCACGCTTCCCGAAGGGAGAAAGGCGGACAGGTATCCGGTAAGCGGCAGGGTCGGAACA
GGAGAGCGCACGAGGGAGCTTCCAGGGGGAAACGCCTGGTATCTTTATAGTCCTGTCGGGTTTCGCCACC
TCTGACTTGAGCGTCGATTTTTGTGATGCTCGTCAGGGGGGCGGAGCCTATGGAAAAACGCCAGCAACGC
GGCCTTTTTACGGTTCCTGGCCTTTTGCTGGCCTTTTGCTCACATGTTCTTTCCTGCGTTATCCCCTGAT
TCTGTGGATAACCGTATTACCGCCTTTGAGTGAGCTGATACCGCTCGCCGCAGCCGAACGACCGAGCGCA
GCGAGTCAGTGAGCGAGGAAGCGGAAGAGCGCCCAATACGCAAACCGCCTCTCCCCGCGCGTTGGCCGAT
TCATTAATGCAGGATCTCGATCCCGCGAAATTAATACGACTCACTATAGGGAGACCACAACGGTTTCCCT
CTAGAAATAATTTTGTTTAACTTTAAGAAGGAGATATACATATGCGGGGTTCTCATCATCATCATCATCA
TGGTATGGCTAGCATGACTGGTGGACAGCAAATGGGTCGGGATCTGTACGACGATGACGATAAGGATCCG
ATGAGTGTGATTAAACCAGACATGAAGATCAAGCTGCGTATGGAAGGCGCCGTAAATGGACACCCGTTCG
CGATTGAAGGAGTTGGCCTTGGGAAGCCTTTCGAGGGAAAACAGAGTATGGACCTTAAAGTCAAAGAAGG
CGGACCTCTGCCTTTCGCCTATGACATCTTGACAACTGCGTTCCATTACGGCAACAGGGTATTCACTAAA
TACCCAGAAAATATAGTAGACTATTTCAAGCAGTCGTTTCCTGAGGGCTACTCTTGGGAACGAAGCATGA
GTTACGAAGACGGGGGCATTTGTATCGCGACAAACGACATAACCCTGGATGGTGACTGTTATATCAACGA
AATTCGATTTGATGGTGTGAACTTTCCTGCCAATGGTCCAGTTATGCAGAAGAGGACTGTGAAATGGGAG
CCATCCACTGAGAAATTGTATGTGCGTGATGGAGTGCTGAAGGGTGATGTTAACATGGCTCTGTCGCTTG
AAGGAGGTGGCCATTACCGATGTGACTTCAAAACTACTTATAAAGCTAAGAAGGTTGTCCAGTTGCCAGA
CTACCACTTTGTGGACCACCACATTGAGATTAAAAGCCACGACAAAGATTACAGTAATGTTAATCTGCAC
GAGCATGCCGAAGCGCATTCTGGGCTGCCGAGGCAGGCCAAGTAA
