>Addgene plasmid #98578 | pRSETb-pcDronpa2-A69T | depositor partial sequence | sequence record 180490 | pcDronpa-A69T
ATGAGTGTGATTAAACCAGACATGAAGATCAAGCTGCGTATGGAAGGCGCCGTAAATGGACACCCGTTCG
CGATTGAAGGAGTTGGCCTTGGGAAGCCTTTCGAGGGAAAACAGAGTATGGACCTTAAAGTCAAAGAAGG
CGGACCTCTGCCTTTCGCCTATGACATCTTGACAACTGCGTTCCATTACGGCAACAGGGTATTCACTAAA
TACCCAGAAAATATAGTAGACTATTTCAAGCAGTCGTTTCCTGAGGGCTACTCTTGGGAACGAAGCATGA
GTTACGAAGACGGGGGCATTTGTATCGCGACAAACGACATAACCCTGGATGGTGACTGTTATATCAACGA
AATTCGATTTGATGGTGTGAACTTTCCTGCCAATGGTCCAGTTATGCAGAAGAGGACTGTGAAATGGGAG
CCATCCACTGAGAAATTGTATGTGCGTGATGGAGTGCTGAAGGGTGATGTTAACATGGCTCTGTCGCTTG
AAGGAGGTGGCCATTACCGATGTGACTTCAAAACTACTTATAAAGCTAAGAAGGTTGTCCAGTTGCCAGA
CTACCACTTTGTGGACCACCACATTGAGATTAAAAGCCACGACAAAGATTACAGTAATGTTAATCTGCAC
GAGCATGCCGAAGCGCATTCTGGGCTGCCGAGGCAGGCCAAGTAA
